>Addgene plasmid #107789 | mmu-miR-30a-5p Block-iT design (BLK) | addgene full sequence | sequence record 222786 | Addgene NGS Result
AATTGCATGAAGAATCTGCTTAGGGTTAGGCGTTTTGCGCTGCTTCGCGATGTACGGGCCAGATATACGC
GTTGACATTGATTATTGACTAGTTATTAATAGTAATCAATTACGGGGTCATTAGTTCATAGCCCATATAT
GGAGTTCCGCGTTACATAACTTACGGTAAATGGCCCGCCTGGCTGACCGCCCAACGACCCCCGCCCATTG
ACGTCAATAATGACGTATGTTCCCATAGTAACGCCAATAGGGACTTTCCATTGACGTCAATGGGTGGAGT
ATTTACGGTAAACTGCCCACTTGGCAGTACATCAAGTGTATCATATGCCAAGTACGCCCCCTATTGACGT
CAATGACGGTAAATGGCCCGCCTGGCATTATGCCCAGTACATGACCTTATGGGACTTTCCTACTTGGCAG
TACATCTACGTATTAGTCATCGCTATTACCATGGTGATGCGGTTTTGGCAGTACATCAATGGGCGTGGAT
AGCGGTTTGACTCACGGGGATTTCCAAGTCTCCACCCCATTGACGTCAATGGGAGTTTGTTTTGGCACCA
AAATCAACGGGACTTTCCAAAATGTCGTAACAACTCCGCCCCATTGACGCAAATGGGCGGTAGGCGTGTA
CGGTGGGAGGTCTATATAAGCAGAGCTCTCTGGCTAACTAGAGAACCCACTGCTTACTGGCTTATCGAAA
TTAATACGACTCACTATAGGGAGTCCCAAGCTGGCTAGTTAAGCTATCAACAAGTTTGTACAAAAAAGCA
GGCTTTAAAACCATGGTGAGCAAGGGCGAGGAGCTGTTCACCGGGGTGGTGCCCATCCTGGTCGAGCTGG
ACGGCGACGTAAACGGCCACAAGTTCAGCGTGTCCGGCGAGGGCGAGGGCGATGCCACCTACGGCAAGCT
GACCCTGAAGTTCATCTGCACCACCGGCAAGCTGCCCGTGCCCTGGCCCACCCTCGTGACCACCTTCACC
TACGGCGTGCAGTGCTTCGCCCGCTACCCCGACCACATGAAGCAGCACGACTTCTTCAAGTCCGCCATGC
CCGAAGGCTACGTCCAGGAGCGCACCATCTTCTTCAAGGACGACGGCAACTACAAGACCCGCGCCGAGGT
GAAGTTCGAGGGCGACACCCTGGTGAACCGCATCGAGCTGAAGGGCATCGACTTCAAGGAGGACGGCAAC
ATCCTGGGGCACAAGCTGGAGTACAACTACAACAGCCACAAGGTCTATATCACCGCCGACAAGCAGAAGA
ACGGCATCAAGGTGAACTTCAAGACCCGCCACAACATCGAGGACGGCAGCGTGCAGCTCGCCGACCACTA
CCAGCAGAACACCCCCATCGGCGACGGCCCCGTGCTGCTGCCCGACAACCACTACCTGAGCACCCAGTCC
GCCCTGAGCAAAGACCCCAACGAGAAGCGCGATCACATGGTCCTGCTGGAGTTCGTGACCGCCGCCGGGA
TCACTCTCGGCATGGACGAGCTGTACAAGTAAGCTAAGCACTTCGTGGCCGTCGATCGTTTAAAGGGAGG
TAGTGAGTCGACCAGTGGATCCTGGAGGCTTGCTGAAGGCTGTATGCTGTGTAAACATCCTCGACTGGAA
GGTTTTGGCCACTGACTGACCTTCCAGTAGGATGTTTACACAGGACACAAGGCCTGTTACTAGCACTCAC
ATGGAACAAATGGCCCAGATCTGGCCGCACTCGAGATATCTAGACCCAGCTTTCTTGTACAAAGTGGTTG
ATCTAGAGGGCCCGCGGTTCGCTGATGGGGGAGGCTAACTGAAACACGGAAGGAGACAATACCGGAAGGA
ACCCGCGCTATGACGGCAATAAAAAGACAGAATAAAACGCACGGGTGTTGGGTCGTTTGTTCATAAACGC
GGGGTTCGGTCCCAGGGCTGGCACTCTGTCGATACCCCACCGTGACCCCATTGGGGCCAATACGCCCGCG
TTTCTTCCTTTTCCCCACCCCACCCCCCAAGTTCGGGTGAAGGCCCAGGGCTCGCAGCCAACGTCGGGGC
GGCAGGCCCTGCCATAGCATCCCCTATAGTGAGTCGTATTACATGGTCATAGCTGTTTCCTGGCAGCTCT
GGCCCGTGTCTCAAAATCTCTGATGGATCTGCGCAGCTGGGGCTCTAGGGGGTATCCCC
[124 nt withheld, positions 2160-2283]
C
[91 nt withheld, positions 2285-2375]
A
[49 nt withheld, positions 2377-2425]
CCTTTGACGTTGGAGTCCACGTTCTTT
[37 nt withheld, positions 2453-2489]
ACCCTATCTCGGTCTATTCTTTTGATTTATAAGGGATTTTGCCGATTTCGGCCTATTGGTTAAAAAATGA
GCTGATTTAACAAAAATTTAACGCGAATTAATTCTGTGGAATGTGTGTCAGTTAGGGTGTGGAAAGTCCC
CAGGCTCCCCAGCAGGCAGAAGTATGCAAAGCATGCATCTCAATTAGTCAGCAACCAGGTGTGGAAAGTC
CCCAGGCTCCCCAGCAGGCAGAAGTATGCAAAGCATGCATCTCAATTAGTCAGCAACCATAGTCCCGCCC
CTAACTCCGCCCATCCCGCCCCTAACTCCGCCCAGTTCCGCCCATTCTCCGCCCCATGGCTGACTAATTT
TTTTTATTTATGCAGAGGCCGAGGCCGCCTCTGCCTCTGAGCTATTCCAGAAGTAGTGAGGAGGCTTTTT
TGGAGGCCTAGGCTTTTGCAAAAAGCTCCCGGGAGCTTGTATATCCATTTTCGGATCTGATCAGCACGTG
TTGACAATTAATCATCGGCATAGTATATCGGCATAGTATAATACGACAAGGTGAGGAACTAAACCATGGC
CAAGCCTTTGTCTCAAGAAGAATCCACCCTCATTGAAAGAGCAACGGCTACAATCAACAGCATCCCCATC
TCTGAAGACTACAGCGTCGCCAGCGCAGCTCTCTCTAGCGACGGCCGCATCTTCACTGGTGTCAATGTAT
ATCATTTTACTGGGGGACCTTGTGCAGAACTCGTGGTGCTGGGCACTGCTGCTGCTGCGGCAGCTGGCAA
CCTGACTTGTATCGTCGCGATCGGAAATGAGAACAGGGGCATCTTGAGCCCCTGCGGACGGTGCCGACAG
GTGCTTCTCGATCTGCATCCTGGGATCAAAGCCATAGTGAAGGACAGTGATGGACAGCCGACGGCAGTTG
GGATTCGTGAATTGCTGCCCTCTGGTTATGTGTGGGAGGGCTAAGCACTTCGTGGCCGAGGAGCAGGACT
GACACGTGCTACGAGATTTCGATTCCACCGCCGCCTTCTATGAAAGGTTGGGCTTCGGAATCGTTTTCCG
GGACGCCGGCTGGATGATCCTCCAGCGCGGGGATCTCATGCTGGAGTTCTTCGCCCACCCCAACTTGTTT
ATTGCAGCTTATAATGGTTACAAATAAAGCAATAGCATCACAAATTTCACAAATAAAGCATTTTTTTCAC
TGCATTCTAGTTGTGGTTTGTCCAAACTCATCAATGTATCTTATCATGTCTGTATACCGTCGCTCTTCCG
CTGCTTCCTCGCTCACTGACTCGCTGCGCTCGGTCGTTCGGCTGCGGCGAGCGGTATCAGCTCACTCAAA
GGCGGTAATACGGTTATCCACAGAATCAGGGGATAACGCAGGAAAGAACATGTGAGCAAAAGGCCAGCAA
AAGGCCAGGAACCGTAAAAAGGCCGCGTTGCTGGCGTTTTTCCATAGGCTCCGCCCCCCTGACGAGCATC
ACAAAAATCGACGCTCAAGTCAGAGGTGGCGAAACCCGACAGGACTATAAAGATACCAGGCGTTTCCCCC
TGGAAGCTCCCTCGTGCGCTCTCCTGTTCCGACCCTGCCGCTTACCGGATACCTGTCCGCCTTTCTCCCT
TCGGGAAGCGTGGCGCTTTCTCATAGCTCACGCTGTAGGTATCTCAGTTCGGTGTAGGTCGTTCGCTCCA
AGCTGGGCTGTGTGCACGAACCCCCCGTTCAGCCCGACCGCTGCGCCTTATCCGGTAACTATCGTCTTGA
GTCCAACCCGGTAAGACACGACTTATCGCCACTGGCAGCAGCCACTGGTAACAGGATTAGCAGAGCGAGG
TATGTAGGCGGTGCTACAGAGTTCTTGAAGTGGTGGCCTAACTACGGCTACACTAGAAGAACAGTATTTG
GTATCTGCGCTCTGCTGAAGCCAGTTACCTTCGGAAAAAGAGTTGGTAGCTCTTGATCCGGCAAACAAAC
CACCGCTGGTAGCGGTGGTTTTTTTGTTTGCAAGCAGCAGATTACGCGCAGAAAAAAAGGATCTCAAGAA
GATCCTTTGATCTTTTCTACGGGGTCTGACGCTCAGTGGAACGACGCGTAACTCACGTTAAGGGATTTTG
GTCATGGGTGGCTCGACGAGGGTTATTTGCCGACTACCTTGGTGATCTCGCCTTTCACGTAGTGGACAAA
TTCTTCCAACTGATCTGCGCGCGAGGCCAAGCGATCTTCTTCTTGTCCAAGATAAGCCTGTCTAGCTTCA
AGTATGACGGGCTGATACTGGGCCGGCAGGCGCTCCATTGCCCAGTCGGCAGCGACATCCTTCGGCGCGA
TTTTGCCGGTTACTGCGCTGTACCAAATGCGGGACAACGTAAGCACTACATTTCGCTCATCGCCAGCCCA
GTCGGGCGGCGAGTTCCATAGCGTTAAGGTTTCATTTAGCGCCTCAAATAGATCCTGTTCAGGAACCGGA
TCAAAGAGTTCCTCCGCCGCTGGACCTACCAAGGCAACGCTATGTTCTCTTGCTTTTGTCAGCAAGATAG
CCAGATCAATGTCGATCGTGGCTGGCTCGAAGATACCTGCAAGAATGTCATTGCGCTGCCATTCTCCAAA
TTGCAGTTCGCGCTTAGCTGGATAACGCCACGGAATGATGTCGTCGTGCACAACAATGGTGACTTCTACA
GCGCGGAGAATCTCGCTCTCTCCAGGGGAAGCCGAAGTTTCCAAAAGGTCGTTGATCAAAGCTCGCCGCG
TTGTTTCATCAAGCCTTACGGTCACCGTAACCAGCAAATCAATATCACTGTGTGGCTTCAGGCCGCCATC
CACTGCGGAGCCGTACAAATGTACGGCCAGCAACGTCGGTTCGAGATGGCGCTCGATGACGCCAACTACC
TCTGATAGTTGAGTCGATACTTCGGCGATCACCGCTTCCCTCATAATGTTTAACTTTGTTTTAGGGCGAC
TGCCCTGCTGCGTAACATCGTTGCTGCTCCATAACATCAAACATCGACCCACGGCGTAACGCGCTTGCTG
CTTGGATGCCCGAGGCATAGACTGTACCCCAAAAAAACAGTCATAACAAGCCATGAAAACCGCCACTGCG
CCGTTACCACCGCTGCGTTCGGTCAAGGTTCTGGACCAGTTGCGTGAGCGCATACGCTACTTGCATTACA
GCTTACGAACCGAACAGGCTTATGTCCACTGGGTTCGTGCCTTCATCCGTTTCCACGGTGTGCGTCACCC
GGCAACCTTGGGTAGCAGCGAAGTCGAGGCATTTCTGTCCTGGCTGGTCTAG
Features (pLannotate 1.2.2; 24 found; start..end, strand, type, name):
     74..453     +  enhancer       CMV enhancer: human cytomegalovirus immediate early enhancer
    454..657     +  promoter       CMV promoter: human cytomegalovirus (CMV) immediate early promoter
    653..686     +  LTR            5' LTR (truncated) (fragment): truncated 5' long terminal repeat (LTR) from HIV-1
    702..720     +  promoter       T7 promoter: promoter for bacteriophage T7 RNA polymerase
    750..774     +  protein_bind   attB1: mutant version of attB; recombination site for the Gateway® BP reaction BP Clonase™
    783..1502    +  CDS            EmGFP: Emerald GFP mammalian codon-optimized
   1562..1588    +  ncRNA          5' miR-155: sequence upstream of the precursor of mouse miR-155 microRNA (Uva et al., 2013) miRNA
   1589..1649    +  ncRNA          mir-30: Accession: RF00131 - mir-30 microRNA precursor
   1654..1695    +  ncRNA          3' miR-155: sequence downstream of the precursor of mouse miR-155 microRNA (Uva et al., 2013) miRNA
   1724..1748    -  protein_bind   attB2: mutant version of attB; recombination site for the Gateway® BP reaction BP Clonase™
   1834..1882    +  polyA_signal   HSV TK poly(A) signal: herpes simplex virus thymidine kinase polyadenylation signal (Cole and Stacy, 1985)
   1973..1989    -  polyA_signal   bGH poly(A) signal (fragment): bovine growth hormone polyadenylation signal
   2053..2071    -  promoter       T7 promoter: promoter for bacteriophage T7 RNA polymerase
   2160..2588    +  rep_origin     f1 ori (sequence partly withheld): f1 bacteriophage origin of replication; arrow indicates direction of (+) strand synthesis
   2602..2931    +  promoter       SV40 promoter: SV40 enhancer and early promoter
   2979..3026    +  promoter       EM7 promoter: synthetic bacterial promoter&nbsp
   3045..3443    +  CDS            BSD: blasticidin S deaminase; Aspergillus terreus BSD; confers resistance to blasticidin
   3444..3471    +  CDS            BleoR (fragment): antibiotic-binding protein; Sh ble from Streptoalloteichus hindustanus; confers resistance to bleomycin, phleomycin, and Zeocin™
   3481..3606    +  CDS            ble (fragment): BLE_KLEPN - Experimental evidence at protein level: Swiss-Prot protein existence level 1. Binding protein with a strong affinity to the bleomycin family of antibiotics. Binds to CL990; an antimitotic-antibiotic compound. From Klebsiella pneumoniae.
   3601..3722    +  polyA_signal   SV40 poly(A) signal: SV40 polyadenylation signal
   3928..4516    -  rep_origin     ori: high-copy-number ColE1/pMB1/pBR322/pUC origin of replication
   4612..5403    -  CDS            SmR: aminoglycoside adenylyltransferase (Murphy, 1985); aadA; confers resistance to spectinomycin and streptomycin
   5410..5466    -  CDS            GmR (fragment): gentamycin acetyltransferase; aacC1; confers resistance to gentamycin
   5642..5665    -  promoter       Pc promoter (fragment): intI1 (promoter lies within the coding sequence); class 1 integron promoter
