[The description below was written by a language model from this plasmid's Addgene catalogue record and pLannotate feature annotations shown in this document.]
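Description:
mmu-miR-30a-5p Block-iT design (BLK) is a mammalian RNAi/miRNA expression plasmid of about 5.76 kb built on Invitrogen's pcDNA6.2-GW/EmGFP backbone. In bacteria it replicates from a high-copy ColE1/pUC-type origin and is selected with spectinomycin through the aadA (SmR) gene. An f1 origin is also present. For selection in mammalian cells, the vector carries a blasticidin S deaminase cassette driven by tandem SV40 early and EM7 promoters and terminated by an SV40 polyadenylation signal. The short bleomycin-, gentamicin- and LTR-like fragments in the annotation are only partial matches and appear to be backbone remnants rather than functional elements.

The payload is a single Pol II transcription unit. The CMV enhancer/promoter drives the Emerald GFP coding sequence, followed downstream by an engineered pre-miRNA hairpin and an HSV TK polyadenylation signal, with the GFP and hairpin region flanked by Gateway attB1 and attB2 sites. The hairpin carries the mouse miR-30a-5p mature sequence and is embedded between 5' and 3' flanking regions derived from mouse miR-155, which provide the context for recognition and cleavage by the cell's miRNA-processing machinery. According to the depositor, this yields an artificial pre-miRNA that matures into mmu-miR-30a-5p. Because EmGFP and the hairpin are co-transcribed, green fluorescence marks cells expressing the miRNA; although the record lists EmGFP as an N-terminal tag, it acts as a co-cistronic reporter and not as a protein fusion. The plasmid is intended for overexpressing miR-30a-5p in transfected mammalian cells; the record does not describe any specific experimental application.
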