Addgene plasmid #107789: mmu-miR-30a-5p Block-iT design (BLK)
Purpose: miR-30a RNAi Expression
Depositing lab: Fabio Penna. Depositing organization: University of Turin.
Backbone
  Vector backbone: pcDNA6.2-GW/EmGFP
  Backbone manufacturer: Invitrogen
  Backbone size w/o insert (bp): 5699
  Total vector size (bp): 5760
  Vector type: Mammalian Expression, RNAi
Growth in bacteria
  Bacterial resistance: Spectinomycin, 50 μg/mL
  Growth temperature: 37°C
  Growth strain: DH5alpha
  Copy number: High Copy
Gene/Insert
  Gene/Insert name: Mmu-miR-30a-5p mature sequence (alt names: miR-30a; miR-30a-5p)
  gRNA/shRNA sequence: GTTTTGGCCACTGACTGACCTTCCAGTAGGATGTTTACA
  Species: M. musculus (mouse)
  Entrez Gene: Mir30a (a.k.a. Mirn30a, mir-30a, mmu-mir-30a)
  Promoter: CMV
  Tag / fusion protein: EmGFP (N terminal on insert)
  Cloning method: Unknown
  Sequencing primers: 5′ EGFP-C
Terms and licenses: Academic/Nonprofit Terms; Industry Terms: Not Available to Industry
Depositor comments: Mmu-miR-30a-5p mature sequence was cloned following manufacturer’s instructions. It generates an artificial pre-miRNA, which matures to mmu-miR-30a-5p. Plasmid constructed by Marc Beltrà in the Penna lab.
How to cite: mmu-miR-30a-5p Block-iT design (BLK) was a gift from Fabio Penna (Addgene plasmid # 107789 ; http://n2t.net/addgene:107789 ; RRID:Addgene_107789)
